>Addgene plasmid #238777 | EPOR-SmBiT Vector | addgene full sequence | sequence record 479909 | Addgene NGS Result
AAGACGCGTTAATTAAGACGTCGGCAGTGAAAAAAATGCTTTATTTGTGAAATTTGTGATGCTATTGCTT
TATTTGTAACCATTATAAGCTGCAATAAACAAGTTAACAACAACAATTGCATTCATTTTATGTTTCAGGT
TCAGGGGGAGGTGTGGGAGGTTTTTTAAAGCAAGTAAAACCTCTACAAATGTGGTATGGCTGATTATGAT
CCGCGGCCGCAATACGTCGACGTTATCAGCTGACTTCGTACGAGAGCCTAGGATTATGGCGCGCCACTAG
TTATTAATAGTAATCAATTACGGGGTCATTAGTTCATAGCCCATATATGGAGTTCCGCGTTACATAACTT
ACGGTAAATGGCCCGCCTGGCTGACCGCCCAACGACCCCCGCCCATTGACGTCAATAATGACGTATGTTC
CCATAGTAACGCCAATAGGGACTTTCCATTGACGTCAATGGGTGGAGTATTTACGGTAAACTGCCCACTT
GGCAGTACATCAAGTGTATCATATGCCAAGTCCGCCCCCTATTGACGTCAATGACGGTAAATGGCCCGCC
TGGCATTATGCCCAGTACATGACCTTACGGGACTTTCCTACTTGGCAGTACATCTACGTATTAGTCATCG
CTATTACCATGGTGATGCGGTTTTGGCAGTACACCAATGGGCGTGGATAGCGGTTTGACTCACGGGGATT
TCCAAGTCTCCACCCCATTGACGTCAATGGGAGTTTGTTTTGGCACCAAAATCAACGGGACTTTCCAAAA
TGTCGTAATAACCCCGCCCCGTTGACGCAAATGGGCGGTAGGCGTGTACGGTGGGAGGTCTATATAAGCA
GAGCTGGTTTAGTGAACCGTCAGATCACTAGAAGCTTTATTGCGGTAGTTTATCACAGTTAAATTGCTAA
CGCAGTCAGTGCTTCTGACACAACAGTCTCGAACTTAAGCTGCAGAAGTTGGTCGTGAGGCACTGGGCAG
GTAAGTATCAAGGTTACAAGACAGGTTTAAGGAGACCAATAGAAACTGGGCTTGTCGAGACAGAGAAGAC
TCTTGCGTTTCTGATAGGCACCTATTGGTCTTACTGACATCCACTTTGCCTTTCTCTCCACAGGTGTCCA
CTCCCAGTTCAATTACAGCTCTTAAGGCTAGAGTATTAATACGACTCACTATAGGGCTAGCGATCGCCAT
GGACCACCTCGGGGCGTCCCTCTGGCCCCAGGTCGGCTCCCTTTGTCTCCTGCTCGCTGGGGCCGCCTGG
GCGCCCCCGCCTAACCTCCCGGACCCCAAGTTCGAGAGCAAAGCGGCCTTGCTGGCGGCCCGGGGGCCCG
AAGAGCTTCTGTGCTTCACCGAGCGGTTGGAGGACTTGGTGTGTTTCTGGGAGGAAGCGGCGAGCGCTGG
GGTGGGCCCGGGCAACTACAGCTTCTCCTACCAGCTCGAGGATGAGCCATGGAAGCTGTGTCGCCTGCAC
CAGGCTCCCACGGCTCGTGGTGCGGTGCGCTTCTGGTGTTCGCTGCCTACAGCCGACACGTCGAGCTTCG
TGCCCCTAGAGTTGCGCGTCACAGCAGCCTCCGGCGCTCCGCGATATCACCGTGTCATCCACATCAATGA
AGTAGTGCTCCTAGACGCCCCCGTGGGGCTGGTGGCGCGGTTGGCTGACGAGAGCGGCCACGTAGTGTTG
CGCTGGCTCCCGCCGCCTGAGACACCCATGACGTCTCACATCCGCTACGAGGTGGACGTCTCGGCCGGCA
ACGGCGCAGGGAGCGTACAGAGGGTGGAGATCCTGGAGGGCCGCACCGAGTGTGTGCTGAGCAACCTGCG
GGGCCGGACGCGCTACACCTTCGCCGTCCGCGCGCGTATGGCTGAGCCGAGCTTCGGCGGCTTCTGGAGC
GCCTGGTCGGAGCCTGTGTCGCTGCTGACGCCTAGCGACCTGGACCCCCTCATCCTGACGCTCTCCCTCA
TCCTCGTGGTCATCCTGGTGCTGCTGACCGTGCTCGCGCTGCTCTCCCACCGCCGGGCTCTGAAGCAGAA
GATCTGGCCTGGCATCCCGAGCCCAGAGAGCGAGTTTGAAGGCCTCTTCACCACCCACAAGGGTAACTTC
CAGCTGTGGCTGTACCAGAATGATGGCTGCCTGTGGTGGAGCCCCTGCACCCCCTTCACGGAGGACCCAC
CTGCTTCCCTGGAAGTCCTCTCAGAGCGCTGCTGGGGGACGATGCAGGCAGTGGAGCCGGGGACAGATGA
TGAGGGCCCCCTGCTGGAGCCAGTGGGCAGTGAGCATGCCCAGGATACCTATCTGGTGCTGGACAAATGG
TTGCTGCCCCGGAACCCGCCCAGTGAGGACCTCCCAGGGCCTGGTGGCAGTGTGGACATAGTGGCCATGG
ATGAAGGCTCAGAAGCATCCTCCTGCTCATCTGCTTTGGCCTCGAAGCCCAGCCCAGAGGGAGCCTCTGC
TGCCAGCTTTGAGTACACTATCCTGGACCCCAGCTCCCAGCTCTTGCGTCCATGGACACTGTGCCCTGAG
CTGCCCCCTACCCCACCCCACCTAAAGTACCTGTACCTTGTGGTATCTGACTCTGGCATCTCAACTGACT
ACAGCTCAGGGGACTCCCAGGGAGCCCAAGGGGGCTTATCCGATGGCCCCTACTCCAACCCTTATGAGAA
CAGCCTTATCCCAGCCGCTGAGCCTCTGCCCCCCAGCTATGTGGCTTGCTCTGTTTCTCAAGGCAGTTCA
GGTGGTGGCGGGAGCGGAGGTGGAGGCTCGAGCGGTGTGACCGGCTACCGGCTGTTCGAGGAGATTCTGT
AAGGCCGCGACTCTAGAGTCGACCTGCAGGCATGCAAGCTGATTTGGCTGCTGCCACCGCTGAGCAAGGC
CGCTTCGAGCAGACATGATAAGATACATTGATGAGTTTGGACAAACCACAACTAGAATGCAGTGAAAAAA
ATGCTTTATTTGTGAAATTTGTGATGCTATTGCTTTATTTGTAACCATTATAAGCTGCAATAAACAAGTT
AACAACAACAATTGCATTCATTTTATGTTTCAGGTTCAGGGGGAGATGTGGGAGGTTTTTTTAAGCAAGT
AAAACCTCTACAAATGTGGTAAAATCTTAATTAAGAATTCTAATATAACTTCGTATAGCATACATTATAC
GAAGTTATGGATCCACTGTTGACAATTAATCATCGGCATAGTATATCGGCATAGTATAATACGACAAGGT
GAGGAACTAAACCCAGGAGGCAGATCATGATTGAACAAGATGGATTGCACGCAGGTTCTCCGGCCGCTTG
GGTGGAGAGGCTATTCGGCTATGACTGGGCACAACAGACAATCGGCTGCTCTGATGCCGCCGTGTTCCGG
CTGTCAGCGCAGGGGCGCCCGGTTCTTTTTGTCAAGACCGACCTGTCCGGTGCCCTGAATGAACTGCAGG
ACGAGGCAGCGCGGCTATCGTGGCTGGCCACGACGGGCGTTCCTTGCGCAGCTGTGCTCGACGTTGTCAC
TGAAGCGGGAAGGGACTGGCTGCTATTGGGCGAAGTGCCGGGGCAGGATCTCCTGTCATCTCACCTTGCT
CCTGCCGAGAAAGTATCCATCATGGCTGATGCAATGCGGCGGCTGCATACGCTTGATCCGGCTACCTGCC
CATTCGACCACCAAGCGAAACATCGCATCGAGCGAGCACGTACTCGGATGGAAGCCGGTCTTGTCGATCA
GGATGATCTGGACGAAGAGCATCAGGGGCTCGCGCCAGCCGAACTGTTCGCCAGGCTCAAGGCGCGCATG
CCCGACGGCGAGGATCTCGTCGTGACCCATGGCGATGCCTGCTTGCCGAATATCATGGTGGAAAATGGCC
GCTTTTCTGGATTCATCGACTGTGGCCGGCTGGGTGTGGCGGACCGCTATCAGGACATAGCGTTGGCTAC
CCGTGATATTGCTGAAGAGCTTGGCGGCGAATGGGCTGACCGCTTCCTCGTGCTTTACGGTATCGCCGCT
CCCGATTCGCAGCGCATCGCCTTCTATCGCCTTCTTGACGAGTTCTTCTGATTCGAAATGACCGACCAAG
CGACGCCCAACCGGTATCAGCTCACTCAAAGGCGGTAATACGGTTATCCACAGAATCAGGGGATAACGCA
GGAAAGAACATGTCAAACATGAGAATTACAACTTATATCGTATGGGGCTGACTTCAGGTGCTACATTTGA
AGAGATAAATTGCACTGAAATCTAGAAATATTTTATCTGATTAATAAGATGATCTTCTTGAGATCGTTTT
GGTCTGCGCGTAATCTCTTGCTCTGAAAACGAAAAAACCGCCTTGCAGGGCGGTTTTTCGAAGGTTCTCT
GAGCTACCAACTCTTTGAACCGAGGTAACTGGCTTGGAGGAGCGCAGTCACCAAAACTTGTCCTTTCAGT
TTAGCCTTAACCGGCGCATGACTTCAAGACTAACTCCTCTAAATCAATTACCAGTGGCTGCTGCCAGTGG
TGCTTTTGCATGTCTTTCCGGGTTGGACTCAAGACGATAGTTACCGGATAAGGCGCAGCGGTCGGACTGA
ACGGGGGGTTCGTGCATACAGTCCAGCTTGGAGCGAACTGCCTACCCGGAACTGAGTGTCAGGCGTGGAA
TGAGACAAACGCGGCCATAACAGCGGAATGACACCGGTAAACCGAAAGGCAGGAACAGGAGAGCGCACGA
GGGAGCCGCCAGGGGGAAACGCCTGGTATCTTTATAGTCCTGTCGGGTTTCGCCACCACTGATTTGAGCG
TCAGATTTCGTGATGCTTGTCAGGGGGGCGGAGCCTATGGAAAAACGGCTTTGCCGCGGCCCTCTCACTT
CCCTGTTAAGTATCTTCCTGGCATCTTCCAGGAAATCTCCGCCCCGTTCGTAAGCCATTTCCGCTCGCCG
CAGTCGAACGACCGAGCGTAGCGAGTCAGTGAGCGAGGAAGCGGAATATATCCTGTATCACATATTCTGC
TGACGCACCGGTGCAGCCTTTTTTCTCCTGCCACATGAAGCACTTCACTGACACCCTCATCAGTGCCAAC
ATAGTAAGCCAGTATACACTCCGCTAGCGCTGATGTCCGGAATCGTCACACAAAAAACCAACACACAGAT
GTAATGAAAATAAAGATATTTTATTGCGGCCATCGTGATGGCTAGAGTTTAGCCCTCCCACACATAACCA
GAGGGCAGCAATTCACGAATCCCAACTGCCGTCGGCTGTCCATCACTGTCCTTCACTATGGCTTTGATCC
CAGGATGCAGATCGAGAAGCACCTGTCGGCACCGTCCGCAGGGGCTCAAGATGCCCCTGTTCTCATTTCC
GATCGCGACGATACAAGTCAGGTTGCCAGCTGCCGCAGCAGCAGCAGTGCCCAGCACCACGAGTTCTGCA
CAAGGTCCCCCAGTAAAATGATATACATTGACACCAGTGAAGATGCGGCCGTCGCTAGAGAGAGCTGCGC
TGGCGACGCTGTAGTCTTCAGAGATGGGGATGCTGTTGATTGTAGCCGTTGCTCTTTCAATGAGGGTGGA
TTCTTCTTGAGACAAAGGCTTGGCCATGGTGGCGCTAGTGTCAGAAGAATCGAGCTTTTTGCAAAAGCCT
AGGCCTCCAAAAAAGCCTCCTCACTACTTCTGGAATAGCTCAGAGGCCGAGGCGGCCTCGGCCTCTGCAT
AAATAAAAAAAATTAGTCAGCCATGGGGCGGAGAATGGGCGGAACTGGGCGGAGTTAGGGGCGGGATGGG
CGGAGTTAGGGGCGGGACTATGGTTGCTGACTAATTGAGATGCATGCTTTGCATACTTCTGCCTGCTGGG
GAGCCTGGGGACTTTCCACACCTGGTTGCTGACTAATTGAGATGCATGCTTTGCATACTTCTGCCTGCTG
GGGAGCCTGGGGACTTTCCACACCCTAACTGACACACATTCCACAGCTGGTTCTTTCCGCCTCAGAAGGT
ACCTAACCAAGTTCCTCTTTCAGAGGTTATTTCAGGCCATGGTGCTGCGC
Features (pLannotate 1.2.2; 19 found; start..end, strand, type, name):
     24..105     -  polyA_signal   SV40 poly(A) signal: SV40 polyadenylation signal
    128..211     -  CDS            large T antigen (fragment): large T antigen from SV40 (simian virus 40)
    276..641     +  enhancer       CMV enhancer: human cytomegalovirus immediate early enhancer
    643..842     +  promoter       CMV promoter: human cytomegalovirus (CMV) immediate early promoter
    981..1113    +  intron         chimeric intron: chimera between introns from human β-globin and immunoglobulin heavy chain genes
   1157..1175    +  promoter       T7 promoter: promoter for bacteriophage T7 RNA polymerase
   1189..2712    +  CDS            EPOR: EPOR_HUMAN - Experimental evidence at protein level: Swiss-Prot protein existence level 1. Isoform EPOR-T acts as a dominant-negative receptor of EPOR- mediated signaling. From Homo sapiens (Human).
   2811..2840    +  misc_feature   MCS (fragment): pUC18/19 multiple cloning site
   2889..3010    -  polyA_signal   SV40 poly(A) signal: SV40 polyadenylation signal
   3033..3101    -  CDS            large T antigen (fragment): large T antigen from SV40 (simian virus 40)
   3125..3158    +  protein_bind   loxP: Cre-mediated recombination occurs in the 8-bp core sequence (GCATACAT). Cre recombinase
   3168..3215    +  promoter       EM7 promoter: synthetic bacterial promoter&nbsp
   3247..4038    +  CDS            neo: KKA2_KLEPN - Also known as kan, nptII. Experimental evidence at protein level: Swiss-Prot protein existence level 1. Resistance to kanamycin, neomycin, paromomycin, ribostamycin, butirosin and gentamicin B. From Klebsiella pneumoniae.
   4258..4803    +  rep_origin     p15A ori: Plasmids containing the medium-copy-number p15A origin of replication can be propagated in E. coli cells that contain a second plasmid with the ColE1 origin.
   4891..4946    +  rep_origin     RSF ori (fragment): Plasmids containing the RSF 1030 origin of replication can be propagated in E. coli cells that contain additional plasmids with compatible origins.
   5045..5071    -  misc_feature   bom (fragment): basis of mobility region from pBR322
   5087..5135    -  polyA_signal   poly(A) signal: synthetic polyadenylation signal
   5159..5557    -  CDS            BSD: blasticidin S deaminase; Aspergillus terreus BSD; confers resistance to blasticidin
   5588..5945    -  promoter       SV40 promoter: SV40 enhancer and early promoter
