[The description below was written by a language model from this plasmid's Addgene catalogue record and pLannotate feature annotations shown in this document.]
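Description:
EPOR-SmBiT Vector is a 6.0 kb mammalian expression plasmid built on the pFC220K SmBiT CMV-Blast Flexi backbone. It expresses the human erythropoietin receptor (EPOR, no recorded mutations) fused at its C terminus to SmBiT, the small peptide subunit of the split NanoLuc (NanoBiT) luciferase system. The EPOR coding sequence lies downstream of the CMV immediate-early enhancer and promoter. A chimeric β-globin/immunoglobulin intron, commonly included to improve transcript processing and expression, sits between the promoter and the insert. A T7 promoter immediately upstream of the ORF could support in vitro transcription. An SV40 late-type polyadenylation signal terminates the transcript. The SmBiT tag itself was not picked up by the automated annotation. It presumably lies in the short unannotated stretch between the end of the EPOR ORF and the polyadenylation signal, consistent with the catalogue's description of a backbone-encoded C-terminal tag.

In bacteria the plasmid is selected through a kanamycin/neomycin phosphotransferase gene driven by the synthetic EM7 promoter, with a loxP site just upstream. The annotation assigns the replication origin to p15A, with fragments resembling RSF and bom. The catalogue lists the plasmid as high copy, so these two sources disagree and the origin call should be treated with some caution. For selection of stably transfected mammalian cells, a separate reverse-oriented cassette expresses blasticidin S deaminase from the SV40 enhancer/early promoter and ends in a synthetic poly(A) signal.

The record gives the purpose only as expression of the fusion protein in mammalian cells. SmBiT fusions are typically paired with a LgBiT-tagged partner, so that luminescence reports protein proximity or interaction, such as receptor dimerization or effector recruitment.
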