Addgene plasmid #238777: EPOR-SmBiT Vector
Purpose: Express EPOR-SmBiT Fusion Protein in Mammalian Cells under a CMV promoter
Depositing lab: Promega Corporation.
Backbone
  Vector backbone: pFC220K SmBiT CMV-Blast Flexi Vector
  Vector type: Mammalian Expression
  Selectable markers: Blasticidin
Growth in bacteria
  Bacterial resistance: Kanamycin, 50 μg/mL
  Growth temperature: 37°C
  Growth strain: DH5alpha
  Copy number: High Copy
Gene/Insert
  Gene/Insert name: EPOR
  Species: H. sapiens (human)
  Mutation: None
  Entrez Gene: EPOR (a.k.a. EPO-R)
  Promoter: CMV
  Tag / fusion protein: SmBiT (C terminal on backbone)
  Cloning method: Other
Terms and licenses: Academic/Nonprofit Terms; Industry Terms
How to cite: EPOR-SmBiT Vector was a gift from Promega Corporation (Addgene plasmid # 238777 ; http://n2t.net/addgene:238777 ; RRID:Addgene_238777)
